>Addgene plasmid #76016 | MAP3K3 gRNA (BRDN0001148097) | addgene full sequence | sequence record 185018 | Addgene Assembled Sequence
CCCGGGTGCAAAGATGGATAAAGTTTTAAACAGAGAGGAATCTTTGCAGCTAATGGACCTTCTAGGTCTT
GAAAGGAGTGGGAATTGGCTCCGGTGCCCGTCAGTGGGCAGAGCGCACATCGCCCACAGTCCCCGAGAAG
TTGGGGGGAGGGGTCGGCAATTGATCCGGTGCCTAGAGAAGGTGGCGCGGGGTAAACTGGGAAAGTGATG
TCGTGTACTGGCTCCGCCTTTTTCCCGAGGGTGGGGGAGAACCGTATATAAGTGCAGTAGTCGCCGTGAA
CGTTCTTTTTCGCAACGGGTTTGCCGCCAGAACACAGGTAAGTGCCGTGTGTGGTTCCCGCGGGCCTGGC
CTCTTTACGGGTTATGGCCCTTGCGTGCCTTGAATTACTTCCACCTGGCTGCAGTACGTGATTCTTGATC
CCGAGCTTCGGGTTGGAAGTGGGTGGGAGAGTTCGAGGCCTTGCGCTTAAGGAGCCCCTTCGCCTCGTGC
TTGAGTTGAGGCCTGGCCTGGGCGCTGGGGCCGCCGCGTGCGAATCTGGTGGCACCTTCGCGCCTGTCTC
GCTGCTTTCGATAAGTCTCTAGCCATTTAAAATTTTTGATGACCTGCTGCGACGCTTTTTTTCTGGCAAG
ATAGTCTTGTAAATGCGGGCCAAGATCTGCACACTGGTATTTCGGTTTTTGGGGCCGCGGGCGGCGACGG
GGCCCGTGCGTCCCAGCGCACATGTTCGGCGAGGCGGGGCCTGCGAGCGCGGCCACCGAGAATCGGACGG
GGGTAGTCTCAAGCTGGCCGGCCTGCTCTGGTGCCTGGCCTCGCGCCGCCGTGTATCGCCCCGCCCTGGG
CGGCAAGGCTGGCCCGGTCGGCACCAGTTGCGTGAGCGGAAAGATGGCCGCTTCCCGGCCCTGCTGCAGG
GAGCTCAAAATGGAGGACGCGGCGCTCGGGAGAGCGGGCGGGTGAGTCACCCACACAAAGGAAAAGGGCC
TTTCCGTCCTCAGCCGTCGCTTCATGTGACTCCACGGAGTACCGGGCGCCGTCCAGGCACCTCGATTAGT
TCTCGAGCTTTTGGAGTACGTCGTCTTTAGGTTGGGGGGAGGGGTTTTATGCGATGGAGTTTCCCCACAC
TGAGTGGGTGGAGACTGAAGTTAGGCCAGCTTGGCACTTGATGTAATTCTCCTTGGAATTTGCCCTTTTT
GAGTTTGGATCTTGGTTCATTCTCAAGCCTCAGACAGTGGTTCAAAGTTTTTTTCTTCCATTTCAGGTGT
CGTGACGTACGGCCACCATGACCGAGTACAAGCCCACGGTGCGCCTCGCCACCCGCGACGACGTCCCCAG
GGCCGTACGCACCCTCGCCGCCGCGTTCGCCGACTACCCCGCCACGCGCCACACCGTCGATCCGGACCGC
CACATCGAGCGGGTCACCGAGCTGCAAGAACTCTTCCTCACGCGCGTCGGGCTCGACATCGGCAAGGTGT
GGGTCGCGGACGACGGCGCCGCCGTGGCGGTCTGGACCACGCCGGAGAGCGTCGAAGCGGGGGCGGTGTT
CGCCGAGATCGGCCCGCGCATGGCCGAGTTGAGCGGTTCCCGGCTGGCCGCGCAGCAACAGATGGAAGGC
CTCCTGGCGCCGCACCGGCCCAAGGAGCCCGCGTGGTTCCTGGCCACCGTCGGAGTCTCGCCCGACCACC
AGGGCAAGGGTCTGGGCAGCGCCGTCGTGCTCCCCGGAGTGGAGGCGGCCGAGCGCGCCGGGGTGCCCGC
CTTCCTGGAGACCTCCGCGCCCCGCAACCTCCCCTTCTACGAGCGGCTCGGCTTCACCGTCACCGCCGAC
GTCGAGGTGCCCGAAGGACCGCGCACCTGGTGCATGACCCGCAAGCCCGGTGCCTGAACGCGTTAAGTCG
ACAATCAACCTCTGGATTACAAAATTTGTGAAAGATTGACTGGTATTCTTAACTATGTTGCTCCTTTTAC
GCTATGTGGATACGCTGCTTTAATGCCTTTGTATCATGCTATTGCTTCCCGTATGGCTTTCATTTTCTCC
TCCTTGTATAAATCCTGGTTGCTGTCTCTTTATGAGGAGTTGTGGCCCGTTGTCAGGCAACGTGGCGTGG
TGTGCACTGTGTTTGCTGACGCAACCCCCACTGGTTGGGGCATTGCCACCACCTGTCAGCTCCTTTCCGG
GACTTTCGCTTTCCCCCTCCCTATTGCCACGGCGGAACTCATCGCCGCCTGCCTTGCCCGCTGCTGGACA
GGGGCTCGGCTGTTGGGCACTGACAATTCCGTGGTGTTGTCGGGGAAATCATCGTCCTTTCCTTGGCTGC
TCGCCTGTGTTGCCACCTGGATTCTGCGCGGGACGTCCTTCTGCTACGTCCCTTCGGCCCTCAATCCAGC
GGACCTTCCTTCCCGCGGCCTGCTGCCGGCTCTGCGGCCTCTTCCGCGTCTTCGCCTTCGCCCTCAGACG
AGTCGGATCTCCCTTTGGGCCGCCTCCCCGCGTCGACTTTAAGACCAATGACTTACAAGGCAGCTGTAGA
TCTTAGCCACTTTTTAAAAGAAAAGGGGGGACTGGAAGGGCTAATTCACTCCCAACGAAGACAAGATCTG
CTTTTTGCTTGTACTGGGTCTCTCTGGTTAGACCAGATCTGAGCCTGGGAGCTCTCTGGCTAACTAGGGA
ACCCACTGCTTAAGCCTCAATAAAGCTTGCCTTGAGTGCTTCAAGTAGTGTGTGCCCGTCTGTTGTGTGA
CTCTGGTAACTAGAGATCCCTCAGACCCTTTTAGTCAGTGTGGAAAATCTCTAGCAGTACGTATAGTAGT
TCATGTCATCTTATTATTCAGTATTTATAACTTGCAAAGAAATGAATATCAGAGAGTGAGAGGAACTTGT
TTATTGCAGCTTATAATGGTTACAAATAAAGCAATAGCATCACAAATTTCACAAATAAAGCATTTTTTTC
ACTGCATTCTAGTTGTGGTTTGTCCAAACTCATCAATGTATCTTATCATGTCTGGCTCTAGCTATCCCGC
CCCTAACTCCGCCCATCCCGCCCCTAACTCCGCCCAGTTCCGCCCATTCTCCGCCCCATGGCTGACTAAT
TTTTTTTATTTATGCAGAGGCCGAGGCCGCCTCGGCCTCTGAGCTATTCCAGAAGTAGTGAGGAGGCTTT
TTTGGAGGCCTAGGGACGTACCCAATTCGCCCTATAGTGAGTCGTATTACGCGCGCTCACTGGCCGTCGT
TTTACAACGTCGTGACTGGGAAAACCCTGGCGTTACCCAACTTAATCGCCTTGCAGCACATCCCCCTTTC
GCCAGCTGGCGTAATAGCGAAGAGGCCCGCACCGATCGCCCTTCCCAACAGTTGCGCAGCCTGAATGGCG
AATGGG
[124 nt withheld, positions 3367-3490]
C
[91 nt withheld, positions 3492-3582]
A
[49 nt withheld, positions 3584-3632]
CCTTTGACGTTGGAGTCCACGTTCTTT
[37 nt withheld, positions 3660-3696]
ACCCTATCTCGGTCTATTCTTTTGATTTATAAGGGATTTTGCCGATTTCGGCCTATTGGTTAAAAAATGA
GCTGATTTAACAAAAATTTAACGCGAATTTTAACAAAATATTAACGCTTACAATTTAGGTGGCACTTTTC
GGGGAAATGTGCGCGGAACCCCTATTTGTTTATTTTTCTAAATACATTCAAATATGTATCCGCTCATGAG
ACAATAACCCTGATAAATGCTTCAATAATATTGAAAAAGGAAGAGTATGAGTATTCAACATTTCCGTGTC
GCCCTTATTCCCTTTTTTGCGGCATTTTGCCTTCCTGTTTTTGCTCACCCAGAAACGCTGGTGAAAGTAA
AAGATGCTGAAGATCAGTTGGGTGCACGAGTGGGTTACATCGAACTGGATCTCAACAGCGGTAAGATCCT
TGAGAGTTTTCGCCCCGAAGAACGTTTTCCAATGATGAGCACTTTTAAAGTTCTGCTATGTGGCGCGGTA
TTATCCCGTATTGACGCCGGGCAAGAGCAACTCGGTCGCCGCATACACTATTCTCAGAATGACTTGGTTG
AGTACTCACCAGTCACAGAAAAGCATCTTACGGATGGCATGACAGTAAGAGAATTATGCAGTGCTGCCAT
AACCATGAGTGATAACACTGCGGCCAACTTACTTCTGACAACGATCGGAGGACCGAAGGAGCTAACCGCT
TTTTTGCACAACATGGGGGATCATGTAACTCGCCTTGATCGTTGGGAACCGGAGCTGAATGAAGCCATAC
CAAACGACGAGCGTGACACCACGATGCCTGTAGCAATGGCAACAACGTTGCGCAAACTATTAACTGGCGA
ACTACTTACTCTAGCTTCCCGGCAACAATTAATAGACTGGATGGAGGCGGATAAAGTTGCAGGACCACTT
CTGCGCTCGGCCCTTCCGGCTGGCTGGTTTATTGCTGATAAATCTGGAGCCGGTGAGCGTGGGTCTCGCG
GTATCATTGCAGCACTGGGGCCAGATGGTAAGCCCTCCCGTATCGTAGTTATCTACACGACGGGGAGTCA
GGCAACTATGGATGAACGAAATAGACAGATCGCTGAGATAGGTGCCTCACTGATTAAGCATTGGTAACTG
TCAGACCAAGTTTACTCATATATACTTTAGATTGATTTAAAACTTCATTTTTAATTTAAAAGGATCTAGG
TGAAGATCCTTTTTGATAATCTCATGACCAAAATCCCTTAACGTGAGTTTTCGTTCCACTGAGCGTCAGA
CCCCGTAGAAAAGATCAAAGGATCTTCTTGAGATCCTTTTTTTCTGCGCGTAATCTGCTGCTTGCAAACA
AAAAAACCACCGCTACCAGCGGTGGTTTGTTTGCCGGATCAAGAGCTACCAACTCTTTTTCCGAAGGTAA
CTGGCTTCAGCAGAGCGCAGATACCAAATACTGTTCTTCTAGTGTAGCCGTAGTTAGGCCACCACTTCAA
GAACTCTGTAGCACCGCCTACATACCTCGCTCTGCTAATCCTGTTACCAGTGGCTGCTGCCAGTGGCGAT
AAGTCGTGTCTTACCGGGTTGGACTCAAGACGATAGTTACCGGATAAGGCGCAGCGGTCGGGCTGAACGG
GGGGTTCGTGCACACAGCCCAGCTTGGAGCGAACGACCTACACCGAACTGAGATACCTACAGCGTGAGCT
ATGAGAAAGCGCCACGCTTCCCGAAGGGAGAAAGGCGGACAGGTATCCGGTAAGCGGCAGGGTCGGAACA
GGAGAGCGCACGAGGGAGCTTCCAGGGGGAAACGCCTGGTATCTTTATAGTCCTGTCGGGTTTCGCCACC
TCTGACTTGAGCGTCGATTTTTGTGATGCTCGTCAGGGGGGCGGAGCCTATGGAAAAACGCCAGCAACGC
GGCCTTTTTACGGTTCCTGGCCTTTTGCTGGCCTTTTGCTCACATGTTCTTTCCTGCGTTATCCCCTGAT
TCTGTGGATAACCGTATTACCGCCTTTGAGTGAGCTGATACCGCTCGCCGCAGCCGAACGACCGAGCGCA
GCGAGTCAGTGAGCGAGGAAGCGGAAGAGCGCCCAATACGCAAACCGCCTCTCCCCGCGCGTTGGCCGAT
TCATTAATGCAGCTGGCACGACAGGTTTCCCGACTGGAAAGCGGGCAGTGAGCGCAACGCAATTAATGTG
AGTTAGCTCACTCATTAGGCACCCCAGGCTTTACACTTTATGCTTCCGGCTCGTATGTTGTGTGGAATTG
TGAGCGGATAACAATTTCACACAGGAAACAGCTATGACCATGATTACGCCAAGCGCGCAATTAACCCTCA
CTAAAGGGAACAAAAGCTGGAGCTGCAAGCTTAATGTAGTCTTATGCAATACTCTTGTAGTCTTGCAACA
TGGTAACGATGAGTTAGCAACATGCCTTACAAGGAGAGAAAAAGCACCGTGCATGCCGATTGGTGGAAGT
AAGGTGGTACGATCGTGCCTTATTAGGAAGGCAACAGACGGGTCTGACATGGATTGGACGAACCACTGAA
TTGCCGCATTGCAGAGATATTGTATTTAAGTGCCTAGCTCGATACATAAACGGGTCTCTCTGGTTAGACC
AGATCTGAGCCTGGGAGCTCTCTGGCTAACTAGGGAACCCACTGCTTAAGCCTCAATAAAGCTTGCCTTG
AGTGCTTCAAGTAGTGTGTGCCCGTCTGTTGTGTGACTCTGGTAACTAGAGATCCCTCAGACCCTTTTAG
TCAGTGTGGAAAATCTCTAGCAGTGGCGCCCGAACAGGGACTTGAAAGCGAAAGGGAAACCAGAGGAGCT
CTCTCGACGCAGGACTCGGCTTGCTGAAGCGCGCACGGCAAGAGGCGAGGGGCGGCGACTGGTGAGTACG
CCAAAAATTTTGACTAGCGGAGGCTAGAAGGAGAGAGATGGGTGCGAGAGCGTCAGTATTAAGCGGGGGA
GAATTAGATCGCGATGGGAAAAAATTCGGTTAAGGCCAGGGGGAAAGAAAAAATATAAATTAAAACATAT
AGTATGGGCAAGCAGGGAGCTAGAACGATTCGCAGTTAATCCTGGCCTGTTAGAAACATCAGAAGGCTGT
AGACAAATACTGGGACAGCTACAACCATCCCTTCAGACAGGATCAGAAGAACTTAGATCATTATATAATA
CAGTAGCAACCCTCTATTGTGTGCATCAAAGGATAGAGATAAAAGACACCAAGGAAGCTTTAGACAAGAT
AGAGGAAGAGCAAAACAAAAGTAAGACCACCGCACAGCAAGCGGCCGCTGATCTTCAGACCTGGAGGAGG
AGATATGAGGGACAATTGGAGAAGTGAATTATATAAATATAAAGTAGTAAAAATTGAACCATTAGGAGTA
GCACCCACCAAGGCAAAGAGAAGAGTGGTGCAGAGAGAAAAAAGAGCAGTGGGAATAGGAGCTTTGTTCC
TTGGGTTCTTGGGAGCAGCAGGAAGCACTATGGGCGCAGCGTCAATGACGCTGACGGTACAGGCCAGACA
ATTATTGTCTGGTATAGTGCAGCAGCAGAACAATTTGCTGAGGGCTATTGAGGCGCAACAGCATCTGTTG
CAACTCACAGTCTGGGGCATCAAGCAGCTCCAGGCAAGAATCCTGGCTGTGGAAAGATACCTAAAGGATC
AACAGCTCCTGGGGATTTGGGGTTGCTCTGGAAAACTCATTTGCACCACTGCTGTGCCTTGGAATGCTAG
TTGGAGTAATAAATCTCTGGAACAGATTTGGAATCACACGACCTGGATGGAGTGGGACAGAGAAATTAAC
AATTACACAAGCTTAATACACTCCTTAATTGAAGAATCGCAAAACCAGCAAGAAAAGAATGAACAAGAAT
TATTGGAATTAGATAAATGGGCAAGTTTGTGGAATTGGTTTAACATAACAAATTGGCTGTGGTATATAAA
ATTATTCATAATGATAGTAGGAGGCTTGGTAGGTTTAAGAATAGTTTTTGCTGTACTTTCTATAGTGAAT
AGAGTTAGGCAGGGATATTCACCATTATCGTTTCAGACCCACCTCCCAACCCCGAGGGGACCCAGAGAGG
GCCTATTTCCCATGATTCCTTCATATTTGCATATACGATACAAGGCTGTTAGAGAGATAATTAGAATTAA
TTTGACTGTAAACACAAAGATATTAGTACAAAATACGTGACGTAGAAAGTAATAATTTCTTGGGTAGTTT
GCAGTTTTAAAATTATGTTTTAAAATGGACTATCATATGCTTACCGTAACTTGAAAGTATTTCGATTTCT
TGGCTTTATATATCTTGTGGAAAGGACGAAACACCGGATAGTATTTATATCCCCTGGTTTTAGAGCTAGA
AATAGCAAGTTAAAATAAGGCTAGTCCGTTATCAACTTGAAAAAGTGGCACCGAGTCGGTGCTTTTTTAA
GCTTGGCGTAACTAGATCTTGAGACAAATGGCAGTATTCATCCACAATTTTAAAAGAAAAGGGGGGATTG
GGGGGTACAGTGCAGGGGAAAGAATAGTAGACATAATAGCAACAGACATACAAACTAAAGAATTACAAAA
ACAAATTACAAAAATTCAAAATTTTCGGGTTTATTACAGGGACAGCAGAGATCCACTTTGGCGCCGGCTC
GAGGGGG
Features (pLannotate 1.2.2; 29 found; start..end, strand, type, name):
     14..80      +  CDS            small t antigen (fragment): SV40 (simian virus 40) small t antigen
    106..317     +  promoter       EF-1α core promoter: core promoter for human elongation factor EF-1α
    318..1256    +  intron         EF-1α intron A: intron upstream of the start codon of human EF-1α
   1278..1877    +  CDS            PuroR (fragment): puromycin N-acetyltransferase; pac from Streptomyces; confers resistance to puromycin
   1893..2481    +  misc_feature   WPRE: woodchuck hepatitis virus posttranscriptional regulatory element
   2532..2551    +  misc_feature   cPPT/CTS (fragment): central polypurine tract and central termination sequence of HIV-1
   2553..2786    +  LTR            3' LTR (ΔU3): self-inactivating 3' long terminal repeat (LTR) from HIV-1
   2864..2985    +  polyA_signal   SV40 poly(A) signal: SV40 polyadenylation signal
   3025..3160    +  rep_origin     SV40 ori: SV40 origin of replication
   3181..3199    -  promoter       T7 promoter: promoter for bacteriophage T7 RNA polymerase
   3207..3362    +  CDS            lacZα (fragment): LacZα fragment of β-galactosidase; lacZ fragment
   3367..3795    +  rep_origin     f1 ori (sequence partly withheld): f1 bacteriophage origin of replication; arrow indicates direction of (+) strand synthesis
   3848..3952    +  promoter       AmpR promoter: bla
   3953..4813    +  CDS            AmpR: β-lactamase; bla; confers resistance to ampicillin, carbenicillin, and related antibiotics
   4984..5572    +  rep_origin     ori: high-copy-number ColE1/pMB1/pBR322/pUC origin of replication
   5755..5847    +  CDS            lacI (fragment): lac repressor; lacI; The lac repressor binds to the lac operator to inhibit transcription in E. coli. This inhibition can be relieved by adding lactose or isopropyl-β-D-thiogalactopyranoside (IPTG).
   5860..5881    +  protein_bind   CAP binding site: CAP binding activates transcription in the presence of cAMP. E. coli catabolite activator protein
   5896..5926    +  promoter       lac promoter: promoter for the E. coli lac operon
   5934..5950    +  protein_bind   lac operator: The lac repressor binds to the lac operator to inhibit transcription in E. coli. This inhibition can be relieved by adding lactose or isopropyl-β-D-thiogalactopyranoside (IPTG). lac repressor encoded by lacI
   5995..6013    +  promoter       T3 promoter: promoter for bacteriophage T3 RNA polymerase
   6041..6267    +  promoter       RSV promoter: Rous sarcoma virus enhancer/promoter
   6268..6448    +  LTR            5' LTR (truncated): truncated 5' long terminal repeat (LTR) from HIV-1
   6495..6620    +  misc_feature   HIV-1 Ψ: packaging signal of human immunodeficiency virus type 1
   6604..6967    +  CDS            HIV-1 gag (fragment): gag protein from human immunodeficiency virus 1; gag
   7113..7346    +  misc_feature   RRE: The Rev response element (RRE) of HIV-1 allows for Rev-dependent mRNA export from the nucleus to the cytoplasm.
   7723..7749    +  CDS            Rev (fragment): human immunodeficiency virus 1 (HIV-1) Rev protein; rev; enhances nuclear export of unspliced and incompletely spliced viral mRNAs
   7753..7993    +  promoter       U6 promoter: RNA polymerase III promoter for human U6 snRNA
   8023..8098    +  misc_RNA       gRNA scaffold: guide RNA scaffold for the Streptococcus pyogenes CRISPR/Cas9 system
   8154..8271    +  misc_feature   cPPT/CTS: central polypurine tract and central termination sequence of HIV-1
