[The description below was written by a language model from this plasmid's Addgene catalogue record and pLannotate feature annotations shown in this document.]
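Description:
MAP3K3 gRNA (BRDN0001148097) is a third-generation lentiviral guide RNA plasmid built on the lentiGuide-Puro backbone and designed to target human MAP3K3 (also known as MEKK3 or MAPKKK3) for CRISPR-Cas9 editing in mammalian cells. The assembled sequence is 8,323 nt. In bacteria it is maintained at high copy through a ColE1/pUC-type origin and selected with ampicillin via the β-lactamase gene. The backbone also carries an f1 origin, an SV40 origin and poly(A) signal, and remnants of lac and T7/T3 promoter elements from the parental cloning vector.

The viral cassette is framed by an RSV promoter fused to a truncated HIV-1 5' LTR, which drives Tat-independent genomic RNA production, and a self-inactivating ΔU3 3' LTR. Between them lie the Ψ packaging signal with a partial gag fragment, the Rev response element for Rev-dependent nuclear export, and a cPPT/CTS that aids nuclear import of the provirus. The payload consists of two expression units. A human U6 RNA polymerase III promoter transcribes the MAP3K3-specific spacer joined to the Streptococcus pyogenes gRNA scaffold. Downstream, the EF-1α core promoter with its intron A drives puromycin N-acetyltransferase, followed by a WPRE to enhance transcript expression, which allows puromycin selection of transduced cells.

The plasmid does not encode Cas9, so it is meant to be used with a separate Cas9 lentiviral vector or in cells that already express Cas9. The guide was designed against two MAP3K3 reference transcripts and belongs to a human kinome gRNA collection, making it suited to knockout studies of this kinase, individually or as part of a screen.
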