Addgene plasmid #76016: MAP3K3 gRNA (BRDN0001148097)
Purpose: 3rd generation lentiviral gRNA plasmid targeting human MAP3K3
Depositing lab: John Doench & David Root. Depositing organization: Broad Institute. Publication: Optimized sgRNA design to maximize activity and minimize off-target effects of CRISPR-Cas9. Doench JG, Fusi N, Sullender M, Hegde M, Vaimberg EW, Donovan KF, Smith I, Tothova Z, Wilen C, Orchard R, Virgin HW, Listgarten J, Root DE. Nat Biotechnol. 2016 Jan 18. doi: 10.1038/nbt.3437. PubMed 26780180.
Backbone
  Vector backbone: lentiGuide-Puro
  Backbone manufacturer: Zhang Lab (Addgene plasmid # 52963)
  Vector type: Mammalian Expression, Lentiviral, CRISPR
  Selectable markers: Puromycin
Growth in bacteria
  Bacterial resistance: Ampicillin, 100 μg/mL
  Growth temperature: 37°C
  Growth strain: DH5alpha
  Copy number: High Copy
Gene/Insert
  Gene/Insert name: MAP3K3 (alt names: MAP3K3; NM_002401.3)
  gRNA/shRNA sequence: GATAGTATTTATATCCCCTG
  Species: H. sapiens (human)
  Entrez Gene: MAP3K3 (a.k.a. MAPKKK3, MEKK3)
  Promoter: hU6
  Cloning method: Unknown
  Sequencing primers: 5′ U6-F; 3′ pS2-R
Terms and licenses: Academic/Nonprofit Terms; Industry Terms: Not Available to Industry
Depositor comments: The gRNA was designed to target the following Genbank reference sequence(s): NM_002401.3,NM_203351.1. Note that this plasmid does NOT contain Cas9. It should be used in conjunction with lentiCas9-Blast (Addgene #52962) or otherwise with cell lines already expressing Cas9. Browse the full kinome gRNA library at http://www.addgene.org/pooled-library/broadgpp-human-kinome/ or visit http://www.broadinstitute.org/rnai/public/ for detailed protocols and information.
How to cite: MAP3K3 gRNA (BRDN0001148097) was a gift from John Doench & David Root (Addgene plasmid # 76016 ; http://n2t.net/addgene:76016 ; RRID:Addgene_76016)
