>Addgene plasmid #76016 | MAP3K3 gRNA (BRDN0001148097) | depositor partial sequence | sequence record 143476 | Target Sequence
GATAGTATTTATATCCCCTG
