>Addgene plasmid #76016 | MAP3K3 gRNA (BRDN0001148097) | addgene partial sequence | sequence record 185017 | hU6-F
GTAGAAAGTAATAATTTCTTGGGTAGTTTGCAGTTTTAAAATTATGTTTTAAAATGGACTATCATATGCT
TACCGTAACTTGAAAGTATTTCGATTTCTTGGCTTTATATATCTTGTGGAAAGGACGAAACACCGGATAG
TATTTATATCCCCTGGTTTTAGAGCTAGAAATAGCAAGTTAAAATAAGGCTAGTCCGTTATCAACTTGAA
AAAGTGGCACCGAGTCGGTGCTTTTTTAAGCTTGGCGTAACTAGATCTTGAGACAAATGGCAGTATTCAT
CCACAATTTTAAAAGAAAAGGGGGGATTGGGGGGTACAGTGCAGGGGAAAGAATAGTAGACATAATAGCA
ACAGACATACAAACTAAAGAATTACAAAAACAAATTACAAAAATTCAAAATTTTCGGGTTTATTACAGGG
ACAGCAGAGATCCACTTTGGCGCCGGCTCGAGGGGGCCCGGGTGCAAAGATGGATAAAGTTTTAAACAGA
GAGGAATCTTTGCAGCTAATGGACCTTCTAGGTCTTGAAAGGAGTGGGAATTGGCTCCGGTGCCCGTCAG
TGGGCAGAGC
